Addgene plasmid #84965: pPTK006-3a-αMF no EAEA
Purpose: Type 3a, α-mating factor no EAEA - secretion signal
Depositing lab: Volker Sieber. Depositing organization: Technische Universitaet Muenchen (TUM). Publication: A Modular Toolkit for Generating Pichia pastoris Secretion Libraries. Obst U, Lu TK, Sieber V. ACS Synth Biol. 2017 Mar 15. doi: 10.1021/acssynbio.6b00337. PubMed 28252957.
Backbone
  Vector backbone: pYTK001-EntryVector
  Backbone manufacturer: Lee et al. (2015), ACS Synth. Biol. 4, 975–986.
  Backbone size w/o insert (bp): 1662
  Total vector size (bp): 1920
  Vector type: Yeast Expression, Synthetic Biology
Growth in bacteria
  Bacterial resistance: Chloramphenicol, 25 μg/mL
  Growth temperature: 37°C
  Growth strain: DH5alpha
  Copy number: High Copy
Gene/Insert
  Gene/Insert name: α-mating factor no EAEA secretion tag (alt name: αMF no EAEA)
  Species: Synthetic
  Insert size (bp): 256
  Promoter: Non
  Cloning method: Restriction Enzyme; 5′ cloning site BsmBI (destroyed during cloning); 3′ cloning site BsmBI (destroyed during cloning)
  Sequencing primers: 5′ ccttttgctggccttttgctc; 3′ ccagtaatgacctcagaactcc
Terms and licenses: Academic/Nonprofit Terms; Industry Terms: Not Available to Industry
Depositor comments: Design of this plasmid was performed according to the described Methods in Lee et al. 2015 (A Highly Characterized Yeast Toolkit for Modular, Multipart Assembly) and this plasmid is compatible with the existing toolkit (MoClo-YTK, Kit number 1000000061)
How to cite: pPTK006-3a-αMF no EAEA was a gift from Volker Sieber (Addgene plasmid # 84965 ; http://n2t.net/addgene:84965 ; RRID:Addgene_84965)
