[The description below was written by a language model from this plasmid's Addgene catalogue record and pLannotate feature annotations shown in this document.]
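Description:
pPTK006-3a-αMF no EAEA is a small (about 1.9 kb) part-storage plasmid from a modular toolkit for building Pichia pastoris secretion libraries. It is built on the pYTK001 entry vector and designed according to the MoClo yeast toolkit standard, with which the depositor states it is compatible. It is not itself an expression vector: the record lists no promoter for the insert, and the feature table shows no yeast origin or yeast selectable marker. The plasmid is propagated in E. coli through a high-copy ColE1/pUC-type origin and selected with chloramphenicol, resistance being provided by the cat gene under its native promoter. A minimal phage lambda t0 terminator lies between the part and the resistance cassette.

The payload is a synthetic 256 bp "type 3a" part, inserted through BsmBI sites that were destroyed during cloning. In the toolkit scheme, type 3a is the position for an N-terminal coding element placed upstream of the main coding sequence. The part encodes the secretion signal of the S. cerevisiae α-mating factor (MFα1), which directs a fused protein into the secretory pathway and is removed by Kex2 protease cleavage after the dibasic Lys-Arg site. "No EAEA" indicates that the Glu-Ala repeats that normally follow the Kex2 site have been omitted. In the native leader these repeats are trimmed by the Ste13 aminopeptidase, so leaving them out should avoid residual Glu-Ala residues at the N-terminus of the secreted protein.

The plasmid is meant to be combined by Golden Gate assembly with promoter, coding-sequence, terminator and backbone parts to generate transcription units, allowing this leader variant to be compared with other secretion signals for a given protein.
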