Features (pLannotate 1.2.2; 5 found; start..end, strand, type, name):
      1..255     +  CDS            α-factor secretion signal: N-terminal secretion signal from S. cerevisiae alpha-factor; MFα1; Cleavage by the Kex2 protease occurs after the dibasic KR sequence.
    275..309     -  terminator     lambda t0 terminator: minimal transcription terminator from phage lambda (Scholtissek and Grosse, 1987)
    383..1039    -  CDS            cat: CAT_ECOLX - Experimental evidence at protein level: Swiss-Prot protein existence level 1. This enzyme is an effector of chloramphenicol resistance in bacteria. From Escherichia coli. This protein is used as a marker in many commonly used cloning vectors, such as pACYC184.
   1040..1137    -  promoter       cat promoter: promoter of the E. coli cat gene encoding chloramphenicol acetyltransferase
   1221..1809    +  rep_origin     ori: high-copy-number ColE1/pMB1/pBR322/pUC origin of replication
>Addgene plasmid #84965 | pPTK006-3a-αMF no EAEA | addgene full sequence | sequence record 173370 | Addgene NGS Result
ATGAGATTTCCTTCAATTTTTACTGCTGTTTTATTCGCAGCATCCTCCGCATTAGCTGCTCCAGTCAACA
CTACAACAGAAGATGAAACGGCACAAATTCCGGCTGAAGCTGTCATCGGTTACTCAGATTTAGAAGGGGA
TTTCGATGTTGCTGTTTTGCCATTTTCCAACAGCACAAATAACGGGTTATTGTTTATAAATACTACTATT
GCCAGCATTGCTGCTAAAGAAGAAGGGGTATCTCTCGAGAAAAGAGGTTCTTGAGACCAGACCAATAAAA
AACGCCCGGCGGCAACCGAGCGTTCTGAACAAATCCAGATGGAGTTCTGAGGTCATTACTGGATCTATCA
ACAGGAGTCCAAGCGAGCTCGATATCAAATTACGCCCCGCCCTGCCACTCATCGCAGTACTGTTGTAATT
CATTAAGCATTCTGCCGACATGGAAGCCATCACAAACGGCATGATGAACCTGAATCGCCAGCGGCATCAG
CACCTTGTCGCCTTGCGTATAATATTTGCCCATGGTGAAAACGGGGGCGAAGAAGTTGTCCATATTGGCC
ACGTTTAAATCAAAACTGGTGAAACTCACCCAGGGATTGGCTGAAACGAAAAACATATTCTCAATAAACC
CTTTAGGGAAATAGGCCAGGTTTTCACCGTAACACGCCACATCTTGCGAATATATGTGTAGAAACTGCCG
GAAATCGTCGTGGTATTCACTCCAGAGCGATGAAAACGTTTCAGTTTGCTCATGGAAAACGGTGTAACAA
GGGTGAACACTATCCCATATCACCAGCTCACCGTCTTTCATTGCCATACGAAATTCCGGATGAGCATTCA
TCAGGCGGGCAAGAATGTGAATAAAGGCCGGATAAAACTTGTGCTTATTTTTCTTTACGGTCTTTAAAAA
GGCCGTAATATCCAGCTGAACGGTCTGGTTATAGGTACATTGAGCAACTGACTGAAATGCCTCAAAATGT
TCTTTACGATGCCATTGGGATATATCAACGGTGGTATATCCAGTGATTTTTTTCTCCATTTTAGCTTCCT
TAGCTCCTGAAAATCTCGATAACTCAAAAAATACGCCCGGTAGTGATCTTATTTCATTATGGTGAAAGTT
GGAACCTCTTACGTGCCCGATCAATCATGACCAAAATCCCTTAACGTGAGTTTTCGTTCCACTGAGCGTC
AGACCCCGTAGAAAAGATCAAAGGATCTTCTTGAGATCCTTTTTTTCTGCGCGTAATCTGCTGCTTGCAA
ACAAAAAAACCACCGCTACCAGCGGTGGTTTGTTTGCCGGATCAAGAGCTACCAACTCTTTTTCCGAAGG
TAACTGGCTTCAGCAGAGCGCAGATACCAAATACTGTTCTTCTAGTGTAGCCGTAGTTAGGCCACCACTT
CAAGAACTCTGTAGCACCGCCTACATACCTCGCTCTGCTAATCCTGTTACCAGTGGCTGCTGCCAGTGGC
GATAAGTCGTGTCTTACCGGGTTGGACTCAAGACGATAGTTACCGGATAAGGCGCAGCGGTCGGGCTGAA
CGGGGGGTTCGTGCACACAGCCCAGCTTGGAGCGAACGACCTACACCGAACTGAGATACCTACAGCGTGA
GCTATGAGAAAGCGCCACGCTTCCCGAAGGGAGAAAGGCGGACAGGTATCCGGTAAGCGGCAGGGTCGGA
ACAGGAGAGCGCACGAGGGAGCTTCCAGGGGGAAACGCCTGGTATCTTTATAGTCCTGTCGGGTTTCGCC
ACCTCTGACTTGAGCGTCGATTTTTGTGATGCTCGTCAGGGGGGCGGAGCCTATGGAAAAACGCCAGCAA
CGCGGCCTTTTTACGGTTCCTGGCCTTTTGCTGGCCTTTTGCTCACATGTTCTTTCCTGCGTTATCCCCT
GATTCTGTGGATAACCGTAGTCGGTCTCAT
